>Addgene plasmid #154914 | pCS2+-Pard3-EGFP-PIF6 | addgene full sequence | sequence record 308721 | Addgene NGS Result
CGCCATTCTGCCTGGGGACGTCGGAGCAAGCTTGATTTAGGTGACACTATAGAATACAAGCTACTTGTTC
TTTTTGCAGGATCCCATCGATTCGAATTCGTGTTGGAACTATGAAAGTGACGGTGTGTTTTGGGAGAACT
CGGGTCGTGGTTCCGTGCGGAGACGGAAACATTAAAGTGCAGTCGCTCGTCCAGCAGGCCGCGATGCGGT
ACCGGAGAGCGATCGCCAAGGGTGAGGAGTACTGGGTTCAGGTTTACCGGCTGGAACACGGTGATGGAGG
AATCTTGGACCTGGATGATGTGCTGTGTGATGTGGCCGATGACAAAGACAGATTAGTGGCGGTGTTTGAT
GAACAGGAGCCTCATGTTGGAGGAGACGGCACCAGTGCCAGCTCTACAGGCACACAGTCTCCTGAACTCT
ACTGTGGAGAACCGTCCACCTCCACCCCATTGTCTGCCTTCCAACCCTACCTGCCCCACAGCGAGATAGA
AGTCACCACATCCACACTGCGCACCAATATGCCTTTGCATGTTCGCCGCAGTAGTGATCCGGCATTGTTA
AACCTGACGGCGATGTCTTTTTCTGAGCCGGGCTCGCAACCCGAAGAGCCTTCCAGGAAAAACCCCACAC
GCTGGTCCACCACTGCTGGCTTCCTGAAACCACGCTTCGCCACTGGCACCAACAGCCTGGAGAGGAAGGG
TCGAGGTGTGGACACATATCGTAGTCTTCCTCGTGATGCAGGGCAGTGGTCCAATCAGAAAGAGTTTCAG
CGTGAAAAGGCCCGTTCTTCACTCAGTGCCAATCATCCCATGGTGGACCGCTGGCTGGAGAGGCAGGAGC
AGGATGAGGAGGAGAATGGAAGGATAGAACCGGTGGGACGTGCGGACACATGCTTGGAGCACATGGGAGT
GAGATCATTGGATGATATTGTGAAATTGGTGGAAGTGTCCAATGACGGGGGTCCACTCGGCATCCATGTT
GTCCCCTTCAGTGGTCGAGACCGCAGGACGTTGGGTCTGCTGGTGAAGCGATTGGAGCGTGGTGGAAAGG
CTGATGTCCAGGGTTTGTTTCAGGAGAATGACTGCATCATTCGGATCAACAACGGAGATCTGCGCAACGT
TCGCTTTGAGCAAGCTCAGAACATGTTTCGTCAAGCAATGCGTTCTCCCGTCATCCTGTTCCATGTGGTG
CCAACCTCCATGAGGTCCCAGTATGAGCAGATATCCCATAATGAGCACAACCCCAGAGCGAACATGGACC
TCTCGGGACGTTTCAGCCCAGACTCCCTCACCAATGATCTGGACAGCGCTGCTCACCGATTGGCTCAACA
CAGACCACAGCCACCCAATAACCATCTGGATACTGGCTCTCCCGTCCATCATCTTGTTGGCTCATCGGGC
AAACCTCCGACAGGCCATACTTCATCACCCCAAAGAGGCCTAAGCCCCGCCCCCACAACAGGCTTTACTA
AGAAGGTTGGGCGGAGACTCGGAATCCAGCTTAAGAAAGGACCTGAAGGTCTCGGGTTTAGCATCACGTC
CCGAGACGTTCCTCTTGGAGGGTCTGCACCTATTTATGTCAAGAACATTCTGCCAAGAGGAGCTGCCATA
CAAGACGGCAGACTGAAAGCTGGAGATAGATTGCTAGAGGTAAATGGGGTGGATCTGAATGGGCGGGGCC
AGGAGGAGGTGGTCTCTCTGCTAAGGGCGACGCCCATGGGTGGGACTGTCACTCTGGTGGTGCTGAGACA
GGAAGAGACCTTTATTCCCAGAGAGATGAACGCAGAACCAGCAATACAGAACACAAGAGAATGGAAGGTA
GAAGAGGAGGAATTGGTCTTGACTCCGGATGGTACGCGGGAGTTTCTGACATTAGAAGTGCCTCTGAATG
ATTCTGGCTCAGCAGGATTAGGAGTCAGTGTCAAGGGTAACAGGTCAAAGGAAAGCCACGCTGACCTGGG
CATCTTCGTCAAGTCTATTATCAATGGAGGAGCAGCTTGCAAGGACGGAAGGCTGCGGGTCAACGATCAG
CTTATTGCAGTCAATGGGGAGTCGTTATTAGGGAAGACAAACCAGGATGCCATGGAAACGCTGCGCAAGT
CCATGTCAACGGAAGGCAACAAGCGAGGGATGATTCAGCTGATCGTGGCGAGACGCATCAACAAGCGCCT
CGAGGGTGAGAGCCGCAGCAGTCCTCGAGGGTTAGAGCGAACACTGAGCCCGTCTCCTGATGACCATGAG
CGGCGAATTTCACACTCACTGTATGGGATCGAGGGCCTTGATGACAACCTGAGGCCACAAGCCAGCACAA
ATAACCGCAAAATGAATCATTATCAGCTCTCGCCGACGGTGAACATGCCTCAGGACGACACGGTCATTAT
TGAAGATGACAGACCACACGTTCTCCCCATCCAGCTGTCTGACCAATCCTCGTCCAGTTCTCATGATGAC
ATGGGTTTCGCCGTGGAGACACCCCCGCCGCCACCCTGGGAACCAGAGCTTCCCGACAGCTCTTCCAGTG
CTAATGCTGAGGGGCAGTTTCAGAGGGAAGGCTTTGGCAGGCAGAGCATGTCTGAGAAACGCACTAAGCA
GTATGGAGATGCAGGCCAACTCGACATCATCAAGACCCGCAAGTCCAAGAGCATGGACCTAGTGGCTGAT
GAGATTAACCTCACACAATGCACAGAGAACCACACAGGCTCTTCCACGCGTGATGTGGGCCCGTCTCTGG
GACTGAAGAAGTCCAGCTCTCTGGAAAGTTTACAGACCGCAGTCGCAGAGGTTACGCTCAATGGTGACAT
GCCGTTTCACCGGCCGCGACCACGGATTATAAGAGGACGAGGCTGCAATGAGAGTTTCAGAGCTGCCATT
GACAAATCCTACGACAGGCCTGCAGCCAATGAGGATGAAGAGGAGTGCATGGACACACTGGAGGAGGACA
CTGAAGGAAGCTCTCGATCCGGCCGGGATTCAGTTTCCACCGTGGCCGATCTCACTCCACTCCCTGTCAC
CGAGCAACAGCTGATCAATGGAAACCAGCCTGAAAACGACAAGAAGAAAGAAAAAGGGGGGAAGGACAAA
AAGAAGCCGGAGAAAGAGAAGGGTAAAACAAAGAAAGGAATGCTCAAGGGCCTCGGAGAGATGTTCAGGT
TTGGAAAGTACCGTAAGGATGAGCGATTAGACGGTGCCAAGTGGAAAGCAGAGGAAACCCATGCATCTGA
AGAGGAGACTCGCAGAATGAAGCAAGAGCAGGAGAGGATCCAGGCAAAAACGCGAGAGATTCGTCAGCGT
CAGGCCAGAGAGCGAGACTATGCCGAGATCCAGGACTTCAGTCGATCCACCCTGACCTCACTTCCTCCCG
AGGAGCCTCCGTACGCAGGCATCGGCTCTCTGGAGCACGGCGGGTACCATCGCATTCACACTCCTCCAGA
TTCACCATACACACAGAAGCAGAACGGACGCAATGGACACCCCTCCACTTCAGACAGGTACGTCGACGGT
ACCGCGGGCCCGGTCGCCACCATGGTGAGCAAGGGCGAGGAGCTGTTCACCGGGGTGGTGCCCATCCTGG
TCGAGCTGGACGGCGACGTAAACGGCCACAAGTTCAGCGTGTCCGGCGAGGGCGAGGGCGATGCCACCTA
CGGCAAGCTGACCCTGAAGTTCATCTGCACCACCGGCAAGCTGCCCGTGCCCTGGCCCACCCTCGTGACC
ACCCTGACCTACGGCGTGCAGTGCTTCAGCCGCTACCCCGACCACATGAAGCAGCACGACTTCTTCAAGT
CCGCCATGCCCGAAGGCTACGTCCAGGAGCGCACCATCTTCTTCAAGGACGACGGCAACTACAAGACCCG
CGCCGAGGTGAAGTTCGAGGGCGACACCCTGGTGAACCGCATCGAGCTGAAGGGCATCGACTTCAAGGAG
GACGGCAACATCCTGGGGCACAAGCTGGAGTACAACTACAACAGCCACAACGTCTATATCATGGCCGACA
AGCAGAAGAACGGCATCAAGGTGAACTTCAAGATCCGCCACAACATCGAGGACGGCAGCGTGCAGCTCGC
CGACCACTACCAGCAGAACACCCCCATCGGCGACGGCCCCGTGCTGCTGCCCGACAACCACTACCTGAGC
ACCCAGTCCGCCCTGAGCAAAGACCCCAACGAGAAGCGCGATCACATGGTCCTGCTGGAGTTCGTGACCG
CCGCCGGGATCACTCTCGGCATGGACGAGCTGTACAAGTCCGGACTCAGATCTCGAGCCTCTAGAGCCAC
CATGATGTTCCTTCCTACTGATTATTGTTGCAGACTGAGCGACCAGGAATACATGGAACTCGTCTTCGAG
AACGGACAGATACTCGCAAAAGGCCAGAGGTCAAATGTTAGTCTCCATAATCAGCGGACGAAAAGCATCA
TGGATCTGTATGAGGCCGAATACAACGAAGATTTTATGAAAAGTATTATCCATGGAGGGGGTGGCGCTAT
TACCAACCTGGGAGATACCCAAGTGGTCCCACAGTCCCACGTAGCAGCCGCTCACGAGACCAATATGCTG
GAGTCCAACAAACACGTAGACACGCGGTAGATCCAGACATGATAAGATACATTGATGAGTTTGGACAAAC
CACAACTAGAATGCAGTGAAAAAAATGCTTTATTTGTGAAATTTGTGATGCTATTGCTTTATTTGTAACC
ATTATAAGCTGCAATAAACAAGTTAACAACAACAATTGCATTCATTTTATGTTTCAGGTTCAGGGGGAGG
TGTGGGAGGTTTTTTAATTCGCGGCCGCGGCGCCAATGCATTGGGCCCGGTACCCAGCTTTTGTTCCCTT
TAGTGAGGGTTAATTGCGCGCTTGGCGTAATCATGGTCATAGCTGTTTCCTGTGTGAAATTGTTATCCGC
TCACAATTCCACACAACATACGAGCCGGGAGCATAAAGTGTAAAGCCTGGGGTGCCTAATGAGTGAGCTA
ACTCACATTAATTGCGTTGCGCTCACTGCCCGCTTTCCAGTCGGGAAACCTGTCGTGCCAGCTGCATTAA
TGAATCGGCCAACGCGCGGGGAGAGGCGGTTTGCGTATTGGGCGCTCTTCCGCTTCCTCGCTCACTGACT
CGCTGCGCTCGGTCGTTCGGCTGCGGCGAGCGGTATCAGCTCACTCAAAGGCGGTAATACGGTTATCCAC
AGAATCAGGGGATAACGCAGGAAAGAACATGTGAGCAAAAGGCCAGCAAAAGGCCAGGAACCGTAAAAAG
GCCGCGTTGCTGGCGTTTTTCCATAGGCTCCGCCCCCCTGACGAGCATCACAAAAATCGACGCTCAAGTC
AGAGGTGGCGAAACCCGACAGGACTATAAAGATACCAGGCGTTTCCCCCTGGAAGCTCCCTCGTGCGCTC
TCCTGTTCCGACCCTGCCGCTTACCGGATACCTGTCCGCCTTTCTCCCTTCGGGAAGCGTGGCGCTTTCT
CATAGCTCACGCTGTAGGTATCTCAGTTCGGTGTAGGTCGTTCGCTCCAAGCTGGGCTGTGTGCACGAAC
CCCCCGTTCAGCCCGACCGCTGCGCCTTATCCGGTAACTATCGTCTTGAGTCCAACCCGGTAAGACACGA
CTTATCGCCACTGGCAGCAGCCACTGGTAACAGGATTAGCAGAGCGAGGTATGTAGGCGGTGCTACAGAG
TTCTTGAAGTGGTGGCCTAACTACGGCTACACTAGAAGAACAGTATTTGGTATCTGCGCTCTGCTGAAGC
CAGTTACCTTCGGAAAAAGAGTTGGTAGCTCTTGATCCGGCAAACAAACCACCGCTGGTAGCGGTGGTTT
TTTTGTTTGCAAGCAGCAGATTACGCGCAGAAAAAAAGGATCTCAAGAAGATCCTTTGATCTTTTCTACG
GGGTCTGACGCTCAGTGGAACGAAAACTCACGTTAAGGGATTTTGGTCATGAGATTATCAAAAAGGATCT
TCACCTAGATCCTTTTAAATTAAAAATGAAGTTTTAAATCAATCTAAAGTATATATGAGTAAACTTGGTC
TGACAGTTACCAATGCTTAATCAGTGAGGCACCTATCTCAGCGATCTGTCTATTTCGTTCATCCATAGTT
GCCTGACTCCCCGTCGTGTAGATAACTACGATACGGGAGGGCTTACCATCTGGCCCCAGTGCTGCAATGA
TACCGCGAGACCCACGCTCACCGGCTCCAGATTTATCAGCAATAAACCAGCCAGCCGGAAGGGCCGAGCG
CAGAAGTGGTCCTGCAACTTTATCCGCCTCCATCCAGTCTATTAATTGTTGCCGGGAAGCTAGAGTAAGT
AGTTCGCCAGTTAATAGTTTGCGCAACGTTGTTGCCATTGCTACAGGCATCGTGGTGTCACGCTCGTCGT
TTGGTATGGCTTCATTCAGCTCCGGTTCCCAACGATCAAGGCGAGTTACATGATCCCCCATGTTGTGCAA
AAAAGCGGTTAGCTCCTTCGGTCCTCCGATCGTTGTCAGAAGTAAGTTGGCCGCAGTGTTATCACTCATG
GTTATGGCAGCACTGCATAATTCTCTTACTGTCATGCCATCCGTAAGATGCTTTTCTGTGACTGGTGAGT
ACTCAACCAAGTCATTCTGAGAATAGTGTATGCGGCGACCGAGTTGCTCTTGCCCGGCGTCAATACGGGA
TAATACCGCGCCACATAGCAGAACTTTAAAAGTGCTCATCATTGGAAAACGTTCTTCGGGGCGAAAACTC
TCAAGGATCTTACCGCTGTTGAGATCCAGTTCGATGTAACCCACTCGTGCACCCAACTGATCTTCAGCAT
CTTTTACTTTCACCAGCGTTTCTGGGTGAGCAAAAACAGGAAGGCAAAATGCCGCAAAAAAGGGAATAAG
GGCGACACGGAAATGTTGAATACTCATACTCTTCCTTTTTCAATATTATTGAAGCATTTATCAGGGTTAT
TGTCTCATGAGCGGATACATATTTGAATGTATTTAGAAAAATAAACAAATAGGGGTTCCGCGCACATTTC
CCCGAAAAGTGCCACCTAAATTGTAAGCGTTAATATTTTGTTAAAATTCGCGTTAAATTTTTGTTAAATC
AGCTCATTTTTTAACCAATAGGCCGAAATCGGCAAAATCCCTTATAAATCAAAAGAATAGACCGAGATAG
GGT
[37 nt withheld, positions 7144-7180]
AAAGAACGTGGACTCCAACGTCAAAGG
[49 nt withheld, positions 7208-7256]
T
[91 nt withheld, positions 7258-7348]
G
[124 nt withheld, positions 7350-7473]
CCCATTCGCCATTCAGGCTGCGCAACTGTTGGGAAGGGCGATCGGTGCGGGCCTCTTCGCTATTACGCCA
GTCGACCGCCAATTCAATATGGCGTATATGGACTCATGCCAATTCAATATGGTGGATCTGGACCTGTGCC
AATTCAATATGGCGTATATGGACTCGTGCCAATTCAATATGGTGGATCTGGACCCCAGCCAATTCAATAT
GGCGGACTTGGCACCATGCCAATTCAATATGGCGGACCTGGCACTGTGCCAACTGGGGAGGGGTCTACTT
GGCACGGTGCCAAGTTTGAGGAGGGGTCTTGGCCCTGTGCCAAGTCCGCCATATTGAATTGGCATGGTGC
CAATAATGGCGGCCATATTGGCTATATGCCAGGATCAATATATAGGCAATATCCAATATGGCCCTATGCC
AATATGGCTATTGGCCAGGTTCAATACTATGTATTGGCCCTATGCCATATAGTATTCCATATATGGGTTT
TCCTATTGACGTAGATAGCCCCTCCCAATGGGCGGTCCCATATACCATATATGGGGCTTCCTAATACCGC
CCATAGCCACTCCCCCATTGACGTCAATGGTCTCTATATATGGTCTTTCCTATTGACGTCATATGGGCGG
TCCTATTGACGTATATGGCGCCTCCCCCATTGACGTCAATTACGGTAAATGGCCCGCCTGGCTCAATGCC
CATTGACGTCAATAGGACCACCCACCATTGACGTCAATGGGATGGCTCATTGCCCATTCATATCCGTTCT
CACGCCCCCTATTGACGTCAATGACGGTAAATGGCCCACTTGGCAGTACATCAATATCTATTAATAGTAA
CTTGGCAAGTACATTACTATTGGAAGTACGCCAGGGTACATTGGCAGTACTCCCATTGACGTCAATGGCG
GTAAATGGCCCGCGATGGCTGCCAAGTACATCCCCATTGACGTCAATGGGGAGGGGCAATGACGCAAATG
GGCGTTCCATTGACGTAAATGGGCGGTAGGCGTGCCTAATGGGAGGTCTATATAAGCAATGCTCGTTTAG
GGAAC
Features (pLannotate 1.2.2; 18 found; start..end, strand, type, name):
     35..53      +  promoter       SP6 promoter: promoter for bacteriophage SP6 RNA polymerase
    111..3485    +  CDS            PARD3 (fragment): PARD3_HUMAN - Also known as PAR3, PAR3A. Experimental evidence at protein level: Swiss-Prot protein existence level 1. Adapter protein involved in asymmetrical cell division and cell polarization processes (PubMed:27925688, PubMed:10954424). Seems to play a central role in the formation of epithelial tight junctions (PubMed:27925688). Targets the phosphatase PTEN to cell junctions (By similarity). Involved in Schwann cell peripheral myelination (By similarity). Association with PARD6B may prevent the interaction of PARD3 with F11R/JAM1, thereby preventing tight junction assembly (By similarity
   3492..3513    +  misc_feature   MCS (fragment): multiple cloning site
   3522..4238    +  CDS            EGFP: EGFP is a basic (constitutively fluorescent) green fluorescent protein published in 1996, derived from Aequorea victoria. It is reported to be a rapidly-maturing weak dimer with moderate acid sensitivity.
   4239..4258    +  misc_feature   MCS (fragment): multiple cloning site
   4272..4571    +  CDS            PIF6 (fragment): PIF6_ARATH - Also known as BHLH132, EN111, PIL2. Experimental evidence at protein level: Swiss-Prot protein existence level 1. From Arabidopsis thaliana (Mouse-ear cress).
   4580..4714    -  polyA_signal   SV40 poly(A) signal: SV40 polyadenylation signal
   4827..4845    -  promoter       T3 promoter: promoter for bacteriophage T3 RNA polymerase
   4890..4906    -  protein_bind   lac operator: The lac repressor binds to the lac operator to inhibit transcription in E. coli. This inhibition can be relieved by adding lactose or isopropyl-β-D-thiogalactopyranoside (IPTG). lac repressor encoded by lacI
   4914..4944    -  promoter       lac promoter: promoter for the E. coli lac operon
   4959..4980    -  protein_bind   CAP binding site: CAP binding activates transcription in the presence of cAMP. E. coli catabolite activator protein
   4993..5085    -  CDS            lacI (fragment): lac repressor; lacI; The lac repressor binds to the lac operator to inhibit transcription in E. coli. This inhibition can be relieved by adding lactose or isopropyl-β-D-thiogalactopyranoside (IPTG).
   5268..5856    -  rep_origin     ori: high-copy-number ColE1/pMB1/pBR322/pUC origin of replication
   6027..6887    -  CDS            AmpR: β-lactamase; bla; confers resistance to ampicillin, carbenicillin, and related antibiotics
   6888..6992    -  promoter       AmpR promoter: bla
   7045..7473    -  rep_origin     f1 ori (sequence partly withheld): f1 bacteriophage origin of replication; arrow indicates direction of (+) strand synthesis
   7478..7544    -  CDS            lacZα (fragment): LacZα fragment of β-galactosidase; lacZ fragment
   7551..8528    +  promoter       CMV IE94 promoter: enhancer/promoter region of simian cytomegalovirus major immediate early transcription unit IE94
