[The description below was written by a language model from this plasmid's Addgene catalogue record and pLannotate feature annotations shown in this document.]
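Description:
pCS2+-Pard3-EGFP-PIF6 is an approximately 8.5 kb expression plasmid built on the pCS2+ backbone, a multipurpose vector used for expression in mammalian cells and in Xenopus, avian and zebrafish embryos. It is propagated in E. coli as a high-copy plasmid through a ColE1/pUC-type origin and selected with ampicillin via the β-lactamase gene. An f1 origin and remnants of the lac region (lac promoter/operator, lacZα and lacI fragments) are also present as backbone carry-over.

The payload is the full-length zebrafish polarity regulator Pard3 (pard3ab), which the automated annotation identifies by homology to human PARD3. It is fused at its C terminus to EGFP and then to the first 100 amino acids of Arabidopsis PIF6, with short linker segments derived from multiple cloning site sequence between the modules. The fusion was assembled by Gibson cloning. Transcription in vertebrate cells is driven by the simian CMV IE94 enhancer/promoter and terminated by an SV40 polyadenylation signal. An SP6 promoter lies between the CMV promoter and the coding sequence, which in pCS2+ vectors allows in vitro synthesis of sense mRNA for embryo injection, and a T3 promoter sits downstream in the opposite orientation.

The PIF6 fragment is the phytochrome-interacting domain used in light-controlled phytochrome B/PIF dimerization systems, while EGFP reports where the fusion protein is. According to the record, the construct comes from work on reversible optogenetic control of subcellular protein localization in live vertebrate embryos. There it would serve as the light-recruitable Pard3 component, used alongside a separate phytochrome anchor that this plasmid does not encode.
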