Addgene plasmid #154914: pCS2+-Pard3-EGFP-PIF6
Purpose: Full length zebrafish Pard3 (Gene ID: 403050), tagged with EGFP fluorescent protein and Arabidopsis PIF6 (as in construct Addgene ID 154913).
Depositing lab: Clare Buckley & Jonathan Clarke. Depositing organization: King's College London. Publication: Reversible Optogenetic Control of Subcellular Protein Localization in a Live Vertebrate Embryo. Buckley CE, Moore RE, Reade A, Goldberg AR, Weiner OD, Clarke JD. Dev Cell. 2016 Jan 11;36(1):117-26. doi: 10.1016/j.devcel.2015.12.011. PubMed 26766447.
Backbone
  Vector backbone: pCS2+
  Backbone manufacturer: RZPD
  Backbone size w/o insert (bp): 4095
  Total vector size (bp): 8531
  Vector type: Mammalian Expression ; xenopus/avian/zebrafish
Growth in bacteria
  Bacterial resistance: Ampicillin, 100 μg/mL
  Growth temperature: 37°C
  Growth strain: DH5alpha
  Copy number: High Copy
Gene/Insert
  Gene/Insert name: par-3 family cell polarity regulator alpha, b (alt name: Pard3, Pard3ab)
  Species: D. rerio (zebrafish)
  Insert size (bp): 4461
  GenBank ID: 403050
  Entrez Gene: pard3ab (a.k.a. asip, bazooka, par-3, par3, pard3)
  Promoter: CMV
  Tag / fusion protein: EGFP (C terminal on insert); 1-100 amino acids of Arabidopsis PIF6 (C terminal on insert)
  Cloning method: Gibson Cloning
  Sequencing primers: 5′ SP6 Forward ATTTAGGTGACACTATAG; 3′ M13 Reverse GGAAACAGCTATGACCATG, T3 Forward AATTAACCCTCACTAAAGGG
Terms and licenses: Academic/Nonprofit Terms; Industry Terms: Not Available to Industry
How to cite: pCS2+-Pard3-EGFP-PIF6 was a gift from Clare Buckley & Jonathan Clarke (Addgene plasmid # 154914 ; http://n2t.net/addgene:154914 ; RRID:Addgene_154914)
